>Addgene plasmid #215076 | pLVX-NLS-HA-TurboID-PCNA | addgene full sequence | sequence record 437248 | Addgene Long Read Sequencing Result
TGGAAGGGCTAATTCACTCCCAAAGAAGACAAGATATCCTTGATCTGTGGATCTACCACACACAAGGCTA
CTTCCCTGATTAGCAGAACTACACACCAGGGCCAGGGGTCAGATATCCACTGACCTTTGGATGGTGCTAC
AAGCTAGTACCAGTTGAGCCAGATAAGGTAGAAGAGGCCAATAAAGGAGAGAACACCAGCTTGTTACACC
CTGTGAGCCTGCATGGGATGGATGACCCGGAGAGAGAAGTGTTAGAGTGGAGGTTTGACAGCCGCCTAGC
ATTTCATCACGTGGCCCGAGAGCTGCATCCGGAGTACTTCAAGAACTGCTGATATCGAGCTTGCTACAAG
GGACTTTCCGCTGGGGACTTTCCAGGGAGGCGTGGCCTGGGCGGGACTGGGGAGTGGCGAGCCCTCAGAT
CCTGCATATAAGCAGCTGCTTTTTGCCTGTACTGGGTCTCTCTGGTTAGACCAGATCTGAGCCTGGGAGC
TCTCTGGCTAACTAGGGAACCCACTGCTTAAGCCTCAATAAAGCTTGCCTTGAGTGCTTCAAGTAGTGTG
TGCCCGTCTGTTGTGTGACTCTGGTAACTAGAGATCCCTCAGACCCTTTTAGTCAGTGTGGAAAATCTCT
AGCAGTGGCGCCCGAACAGGGACTTGAAAGCGAAAGGGAAACCAGAGGAGCTCTCTCGACGCAGGACTCG
GCTTGCTGAAGCGCGCACGGCAAGAGGCGAGGGGCGGCGACTGGTGAGTACGCCAAAAATTTTGACTAGC
GGAGGCTAGAAGGAGAGAGATGGGTGCGAGAGCGTCAGTATTAAGCGGGGGAGAATTAGATCGCGATGGG
AAAAAATTCGGTTAAGGCCAGGGGGAAAGAAAAAATATAAATTAAAACATATAGTATGGGCAAGCAGGGA
GCTAGAACGATTCGCAGTTAATCCTGGCCTGTTAGAAACATCAGAAGGCTGTAGACAAATACTGGGACAG
CTACAACCATCCCTTCAGACAGGATCAGAAGAACTTAGATCATTATATAATACAGTAGCAACCCTCTATT
GTGTGCATCAAAGGATAGAGATAAAAGACACCAAGGAAGCTTTAGACAAGATAGAGGAAGAGCAAAACAA
AAGTAAGACCACCGCACAGCAAGCGGCCGGCCGCTGATCTTCAGACCTGGAGGAGGAGATATGAGGGACA
ATTGGAGAAGTGAATTATATAAATATAAAGTAGTAAAAATTGAACCATTAGGAGTAGCACCCACCAAGGC
AAAGAGAAGAGTGGTGCAGAGAGAAAAAAGAGCAGTGGGAATAGGAGCTTTGTTCCTTGGGTTCTTGGGA
GCAGCAGGAAGCACTATGGGCGCAGCGTCAATGACGCTGACGGTACAGGCCAGACAATTATTGTCTGGTA
TAGTGCAGCAGCAGAACAATTTGCTGAGGGCTATTGAGGCGCAACAGCATCTGTTGCAACTCACAGTCTG
GGGCATCAAGCAGCTCCAGGCAAGAATCCTGGCTGTGGAAAGATACCTAAAGGATCAACAGCTCCTGGGG
ATTTGGGGTTGCTCTGGAAAACTCATTTGCACCACTGCTGTGCCTTGGAATGCTAGTTGGAGTAATAAAT
CTCTGGAACAGATTTGGAATCACACGACCTGGATGGAGTGGGACAGAGAAATTAACAATTACACAAGCTT
AATACACTCCTTAATTGAAGAATCGCAAAACCAGCAAGAAAAGAATGAACAAGAATTATTGGAATTAGAT
AAATGGGCAAGTTTGTGGAATTGGTTTAACATAACAAATTGGCTGTGGTATATAAAATTATTCATAATGA
TAGTAGGAGGCTTGGTAGGTTTAAGAATAGTTTTTGCTGTACTTTCTATAGTGAATAGAGTTAGGCAGGG
ATATTCACCATTATCGTTTCAGACCCACCTCCCAACCCCGAGGGGACCCGACAGGCCCGAAGGAATAGAA
GAAGAAGGTGGAGAGAGAGACAGAGACAGATCCATTCGATTAGTGAACGGATCTCGACGGTATCGCCTTT
AAAAGAAAAGGGGGGATTGGGGGGTACAGTGCAGGGGAAAGAATAGTAGACATAATAGCAACAGACATAC
AAACTAAAGAATTACAAAAACAAATTACAAAAATTCAAAATTTTCGGGTTTATTACAGGGACAGCAGAGA
TCCAGTTTATCGATAAGCTTGGGAGTTCCGCGTTACATAACTTACGGTAAATGGCCCGCCTGGCTGACCG
CCCAACGACCCCCGCCCATTGACGTCAATAATGACGTATGTTCCCATAGTAACGCCAATAGGGACTTTCC
ATTGACGTCAATGGGTGGAGTATTTACGGTAAACTGCCCACTTGGCAGTACATCAAGTGTATCATATGCC
AAGTACGCCCCCTATTGACGTCAATGACGGTAAATGGCCCGCCTGGCATTATGCCCAGTACATGACCTTA
TGGGACTTTCCTACTTGGCAGTACATCTACGTATTAGTCATCGCTATTACCATGGTGATGCGGTTTTGGC
AGTACATCAATGGGCGTGGATAGCGGTTTGACTCACGGGGATTTCCAAGTCTCCACCCCATTGACGTCAA
TGGGAGTTTGTTTTGGCACCAAAATCAACGGGACTTTCCAAAATGTCGTAACAACTCCGCCCCATTGACG
CAAATGGGCGGTAGGCGTGTACGGTGGGAGGTCTATATAAGCAGAGCTCGTTTAGTGAACCGTCAGATCG
CCTGGAGACGCCATCCACGCTGTTTTGACCTCCATAGAAGACACCGACTCTACTAGAGGATCTATTTCCG
GTGAATTCCTCGAGACTAGTCGCCACCATGGGAGCATCACCAAAAAAGAAGAGAAAGGTACCGGTGGCTA
CCTACCCGTATGATGTTCCGGATTACGCTGGCTATCCCTACGACGTGCCCGACTATGCCGGGTACCCCTA
TGACGTCCCAGACTACGCAGCTAGCAAAGACAATACTGTGCCTCTGAAGCTGATCGCTCTCCTGGCTAAT
GGCGAGTTCCATAGTGGCGAACAGCTGGGAGAAACCCTGGGCATGTCCAGGGCCGCTATCAACAAGCACA
TTCAGACTCTGCGCGACTGGGGCGTGGACGTGTTCACCGTGCCCGGAAAGGGCTACTCTCTGCCCGAGCC
TATCCCGCTGCTGAACGCTAAACAGATTCTGGGACAGCTGGACGGCGGGAGCGTGGCAGTCCTGCCTGTG
GTCGACTCAACCAATCAGTACCTGCTGGATCGAATCGGCGAGCTGAAGAGTGGGGATGCTTGCATTGCAG
AATATCAGCAGGCAGGGAGAGGAAGCAGAGGGAGGAAATGGTTCTCTCCTTTTGGAGCTAACCTGTACCT
GAGTATGTTTTGGCGCCTGAAGCGGGGACCAGCAGCAATCGGCCTGGGCCCGGTCATCGGAATTGTCATG
GCAGAAGCGCTGCGAAAGCTGGGAGCAGACAAGGTGCGAGTCAAATGGCCCAATGACCTGTATCTGCAGG
ATAGAAAGCTGGCAGGCATCCTGGTGGAGCTGGCCGGAATAACAGGCGATGCTGCACAGATCGTCATTGG
CGCCGGGATTAACGTGGCTATGAGGCGCGTGGAGGAAAGCGTGGTCAATCAGGGCTGGATCACACTGCAG
GAAGCAGGGATTAACCTGGACAGGAATACTCTGGCCGCTACGCTGATCCGAGAGCTGCGGGCAGCCCTGG
AACTGTTCGAGCAGGAAGGCCTGGCTCCATATCTGCCACGGTGGGAGAAGCTGGATAACTTCATCAATAG
ACCCGTGAAGCTGATCATTGGGGACAAAGAGATTTTCGGGATTAGCCGGGGGATTGATAAACAGGGAGCC
CTGCTGCTGGAACAGGACGGAGTTATCAAACCCTGGATGGGCGGAGAAATCAGTCTGCGGTCTGCCGAAA
AGCTCGAGGGATCCGGTGGAGGCGGGTCTGGAGGCGGGGGTAGTGGCGGGGGTGGAAGCGGGGGTGGAGG
CGGGTCGGGTGGCGGAGGTAGCGGAGGCGGTGGAAGTGGAGGCGGTGGAAGTGGTGGAGGAGGTTCTGGT
GGCGGAGGTAGCGGTGGCGGAGGTAGCGGAGGCGGTGGAAGTGGTGGCGGAGGTAGCGGAGGCGGTGGAT
CGAACGCGTATCGATCCATGTTCGAGGCGCGCCTGGTCCAGGGCTCCATCCTCAAGAAGGTGTTGGAGGC
ACTCAAGGACCTCATCAACGAGGCCTGCTGGGATATTAGCTCCAGCGGTGTAAACCTGCAGAGCATGGAC
TCGTCCCACGTCTCTTTGGTGCAGCTCACCCTGCGGTCTGAGGGCTTCGACACCTACCGCTGCGACCGCA
ACCTGGCCATGGGCGTGAACCTCACCAGTATGTCCAAAATACTAAAATGCGCCGGCAATGAAGATATCAT
TACACTAAGGGCCGAAGATAACGCGGATACCTTGGCGCTAGTATTTGAAGCACCAAACCAGGAGAAAGTT
TCAGACTATGAAATGAAGTTGATGGATTTAGATGTTGAACAACTTGGAATTCCAGAACAGGAGTACAGCT
GTGTAGTAAAGATGCCTTCTGGTGAATTTGCACGTATATGCCGAGATCTCAGCCATATTGGAGATGCTGT
TGTAATTTCCTGTGCAAAAGACGGAGTGAAATTTTCTGCAAGTGGAGAACTTGGAAATGGAAACATTAAA
TTGTCACAGACAAGTAATGTCGATAAAGAGGAGGAAGCTGTTACCATAGAGATGAATGAACCAGTTCAAC
TAACTTTTGCACTGAGGTACCTGAACTTCTTTACAAAAGCCACTCCACTCTCTTCAACGGTGACACTCAG
TATGTCTGCAGATGTACCCCTTGTTGTAGAGTATAAAATTGCGGATATGGGACACTTAAAATACTACTTG
GCTCCCAAGATCGAGGATGAAGAAGGATCTTAGGCGGCCGCGGATCCCCCCCCCCCCCTAACGTTACTGG
CCGAAGCCGCTTGGAATAAGGCCGGTGTGCGTTTGTCTATATGTTATTTTCCACCATATTGCCGTCTTTT
GGCAATGTGAGGGCCCGGAAACCTGGCCCTGTCTTCTTGACGAGCATTCCTAGGGGTCTTTCCCCTCTCG
CCAAAGGAATGCAAGGTCTGTTGAATGTCGTGAAGGAAGCAGTTCCTCTGGAAGCTTCTTGAAGACAAAC
AACGTCTGTAGCGACCCTTTGCAGGCAGCGGAACCCCCCACCTGGCGACAGGTGCCTCTGCGGCCAAAAG
CCACGTGTATAAGATACACCTGCAAAGGCGGCACAACCCCAGTGCCACGTTGTGAGTTGGATAGTTGTGG
AAAGAGTCAAATGGCTCTCCTCAAGCGTATTCAACAAGGGGCTGAAGGATGCCCAGAAGGTACCCCATTG
TATGGGATCTGATCTGGGGCCTCGGTGCACATGCTTTACATGTGTTTAGTCGAGGTTAAAAAAACGTCTA
GGCCCCCCGAACCACGGGGACGTGGTTTTCCTTTGAAAAACACGATGATAATATGGCCACAACCATGGTT
ACCGAGTACAAGCCCACGGTGCGCCTCGCCACCCGCGGCGACGTCCCCAGGGCCGTACGCACCCTCGCCG
CCGCGTTCGCCGACTACCCCGCCACGCGCCACACCGTCGATCCGGACCGCCACATCGAGCGGGTCACCGA
GCTGCAAGAACTCTTCCTCACGCGCGTCGGGCTCGACATCGGCAAGGTGTGGGTCGCGGACGACGGCGCC
GCGGTGGCGGTCTGGACCACGCCGGAGAGCGTCGAAGCGGGGGCGGTGTTCGCCGAGATCGGCCCGCGCA
TGGCCGAGTTGAGCGGTTCCCGGCTGGCCGCGCAGCAACAGATGGAAGGCCTCCTGGCGCCGCACCGGCC
CAAGGAGCCCGCGTGGTTCCTGGCCACCGTCGGCGTCTCGCCCGACCACCAGGGCAAGGGTCTGGGCAGC
GCCGTCGTGCTCCCCGGAGTGGAGGCGGCCGAGCGCGCCGGGGTGCCCGCCTTCCTGGAGACCTCCGCGC
CCCGCAACCTCCCCTTCTACGAGCGGCTCGGCTTCACCGTCACCGCCGACGTCGAGGTGCCCGAAGGACC
GCGCACCTGGTGCATGACCCGCAAGCCCGGTGCCTGAACGCGTCTGGAACAATCAACCTCTGGATTACAA
AATTTGTGAAAGATTGACTGGTATTCTTAACTATGTTGCTCCTTTTACGCTATGTGGATACGCTGCTTTA
ATGCCTTTGTATCATGCTATTGCTTCCCGTATGGCTTTCATTTTCTCCTCCTTGTATAAATCCTGGTTGC
TGTCTCTTTATGAGGAGTTGTGGCCCGTTGTCAGGCAACGTGGCGTGGTGTGCACTGTGTTTGCTGACGC
AACCCCCACTGGTTGGGGCATTGCCACCACCTGTCAGCTCCTTTCCGGGACTTTCGCTTTCCCCCTCCCT
ATTGCCACGGCGGAACTCATCGCCGCCTGCCTTGCCCGCTGCTGGACAGGGGCTCGGCTGTTGGGCACTG
ACAATTCCGTGGTGTTGTCGGGGAAGCTGACGTCCTTTCCATGGCTGCTCGCCTGTGTTGCCACCTGGAT
TCTGCGCGGGACGTCCTTCTGCTACGTCCCTTCGGCCCTCAATCCAGCGGACCTTCCTTCCCGCGGCCTG
CTGCCGGCTCTGCGGCCTCTTCCGCGTCTTCGCCTTCGCCCTCAGACGAGTCGGATCTCCCTTTGGGCCG
CCTCCCCGCCTGGAATTAATTCTGCAGTCGAGACCTAGAAAAACATGGAGCAATCACAAGTAGCAATACA
GCAGCTACCAATGCTGATTGTGCCTGGCTAGAAGCACAAGAGGAGGAGGAGGTGGGTTTTCCAGTCACAC
CTCAGGTACCTTTAAGACCAATGACTTACAAGGCAGCTGTAGATCTTAGCCACTTTTTAAAAGAAAAGAG
GGGACTGGAAGGGCTAATTCACTCCCAACGAAGACAAGATATCCTTGATCTGTGGATCTACCACACACAA
GGCTACTTCCCTGATTAGCAGAACTACACACCAGGGCCAGGGGTCAGATATCCACTGACCTTTGGATGGT
GCTACAAGCTAGTACCAGTTGAGCCAGATAAGGTAGAAGAGGCCAATAAAGGAGAGAACACCAGCTTGTT
ACACCCTGTGAGCCTGCATGGGATGGATGACCCGGAGAGAGAAGTGTTAGAGTGGAGGTTTGACAGCCGC
CTAGCATTTCATCACGTGGCCCGAGAGCTGCATCCGGAGTACTTCAAGAACTGCTGATATCGAGCTTGCT
ACAAGGGACTTTCCGCTGGGGACTTTCCAGGGAGGCGTGGCCTGGGCGGGACTGGGGAGTGGCGAGCCCT
CAGATCCTGCATATAAGCAGCTGCTTTTTGCCTGTACTGGGTCTCTCTGGTTAGACCAGATCTGAGCCTG
GGAGCTCTCTGGCTAACTAGGGAACCCACTGCTTAAGCCTCAATAAAGCTTGCCTTGAGTGCTTCAAGTA
GTGTGTGCCCGTCTGTTGTGTGACTCTGGTAACTAGAGATCCCTCAGACCCTTTTAGTCAGTGTGGAAAA
TCTCTAGCAGTAGTAGTTCATGTCATCTTATTATTCAGTATTTATAACTTGCAAAGAAATGAATATCAGA
GAGTGAGAGGCCTTGACATTGCTAGCGTTTACCGTCGACCTCTAGCTAGAGCTTGGCGTAATCATGGTCA
TAGCTGTTTCCTGTGTGAAATTGTTATCCGCTCACAATTCCACACAACATACGAGCCGGAAGCATAAAGT
GTAAAGCCTGGGGTGCCTAATGAGTGAGCTAACTCACATTAATTGCGTTGCGCTCACTGCCCGCTTTCCA
GTCGGGAAACCTGTCGTGCCAGCTGCATTAATGAATCGGCCAACGCGCGGGGAGAGGCGGTTTGCGTATT
GGGCGCTCTTCCGCTTCCTCGCTCACTGACTCGCTGCGCTCGGTCGTTCGGCTGCGGCGAGCGGTATCAG
CTCACTCAAAGGCGGTAATACGGTTATCCACAGAATCAGGGGATAACGCAGGAAAGAACATGTGAGCAAA
AGGCCAGCAAAAGGCCAGGAACCGTAAAAAGGCCGCGTTGCTGGCGTTTTTCCATAGGCTCCGCCCCCCT
GACGAGCATCACAAAAATCGACGCTCAAGTCAGAGGTGGCGAAACCCGACAGGACTATAAAGATACCAGG
CGTTTCCCCCTGGAAGCTCCCTCGTGCGCTCTCCTGTTCCGACCCTGCCGCTTACCGGATACCTGTCCGC
CTTTCTCCCTTCGGGAAGCGTGGCGCTTTCTCATAGCTCACGCTGTAGGTATCTCAGTTCGGTGTAGGTC
GTTCGCTCCAAGCTGGGCTGTGTGCACGAACCCCCCGTTCAGCCCGACCGCTGCGCCTTATCCGGTAACT
ATCGTCTTGAGTCCAACCCGGTAAGACACGACTTATCGCCACTGGCAGCAGCCACTGGTAACAGGATTAG
CAGAGCGAGGTATGTAGGCGGTGCTACAGAGTTCTTGAAGTGGTGGCCTAACTACGGCTACACTAGAAGA
ACAGTATTTGGTATCTGCGCTCTGCTGAAGCCAGTTACCTTCGGAAAAAGAGTTGGTAGCTCTTGATCCG
GCAAACAAACCACCGCTGGTAGCGGTGGTTTTTTTGTTTGCAAGCAGCAGATTACGCGCAGAAAAAAAGG
ATCTCAAGAAGATCCTTTGATCTTTTCTACGGGGTCTGACGCTCAGTGGAACGAAAACTCACGTTAAGGG
ATTTTGGTCATGAGATTATCAAAAAGGATCTTCACCTAGATCCTTTTAAATTAAAAATGAAGTTTTAAAT
CAATCTAAAGTATATATGAGTAAACTTGGTCTGACAGTTACCAATGCTTAATCAGTGAGGCACCTATCTC
AGCGATCTGTCTATTTCGTTCATCCATAGTTGCCTGACTCCCCGTCGTGTAGATAACTACGATACGGGAG
GGCTTACCATCTGGCCCCAGTGCTGCAATGATACCGCGAGACCCACGCTCACCGGCTCCAGATTTATCAG
CAATAAACCAGCCAGCCGGAAGGGCCGAGCGCAGAAGTGGTCCTGCAACTTTATCCGCCTCCATCCAGTC
TATTAATTGTTGCCGGGAAGCTAGAGTAAGTAGTTCGCCAGTTAATAGTTTGCGCAACGTTGTTGCCATT
GCTACAGGCATCGTGGTGTCACGCTCGTCGTTTGGTATGGCTTCATTCAGCTCCGGTTCCCAACGATCAA
GGCGAGTTACATGATCCCCCATGTTGTGCAAAAAAGCGGTTAGCTCCTTCGGTCCTCCGATCGTTGTCAG
AAGTAAGTTGGCCGCAGTGTTATCACTCATGGTTATGGCAGCACTGCATAATTCTCTTACTGTCATGCCA
TCCGTAAGATGCTTTTCTGTGACTGGTGAGTACTCAACCAAGTCATTCTGAGAATAGTGTATGCGGCGAC
CGAGTTGCTCTTGCCCGGCGTCAATACGGGATAATACCGCGCCACATAGCAGAACTTTAAAAGTGCTCAT
CATTGGAAAACGTTCTTCGGGGCGAAAACTCTCAAGGATCTTACCGCTGTTGAGATCCAGTTCGATGTAA
CCCACTCGTGCACCCAACTGATCTTCAGCATCTTTTACTTTCACCAGCGTTTCTGGGTGAGCAAAAACAG
GAAGGCAAAATGCCGCAAAAAAGGGAATAAGGGCGACACGGAAATGTTGAATACTCATACTCTTCCTTTT
TCAATATTATTGAAGCATTTATCAGGGTTATTGTCTCATGAGCGGATACATATTTGAATGTATTTAGAAA
AATAAACAAATAGGGGTTCCGCGCACATTTCCCCGAAAAGTGCCACCTGACGTCGACGGATCGGGAGATC
AACTTGTTTATTGCAGCTTATAATGGTTACAAATAAAGCAATAGCATCACAAATTTCACAAATAAAGCAT
TTTTTTCACTGCATTCTAGTTGTGGTTTGTCCAAACTCATCAATGTATCTTATCATGTCTGGATCAACTG
GATAACTCAAGCTAACCAAAATCATCCCAAACTTCCCACCCCATACCCTATTACCACTGCCAATTACCTG
TGGTTTCATTTACTCTAAACCTGTGATTCCTCTGAATTATTTTCATTTTAAAGAAATTGTATTTGTTAAA
TATGTACTACAAACTTAGTAGT
Features (pLannotate 1.2.2; 25 found; start..end, strand, type, name):
    377..634     +  LTR            5' LTR (truncated): truncated 5' long terminal repeat (LTR) from HIV-1
    681..806     +  misc_feature   HIV-1 Ψ: packaging signal of human immunodeficiency virus type 1
    790..1128    +  CDS            HIV-1 gag (fragment): gag protein from human immunodeficiency virus 1; gag
   1303..1536    +  misc_feature   RRE: The Rev response element (RRE) of HIV-1 allows for Rev-dependent mRNA export from the nucleus to the cytoplasm.
   1913..2013    +  CDS            Rev (fragment): human immunodeficiency virus 1 (HIV-1) Rev protein; rev; enhances nuclear export of unspliced and incompletely spliced viral mRNAs
   2028..2143    +  misc_feature   cPPT/CTS: central polypurine tract and central termination sequence of HIV-1 (lacking the first T)
   2201..2504    +  enhancer       CMV enhancer: human cytomegalovirus immediate early enhancer
   2505..2708    +  promoter       CMV promoter: human cytomegalovirus (CMV) immediate early promoter
   2840..2860    +  CDS            SV40 NLS: nuclear localization signal of SV40 (simian virus 40) large T antigen
   2966..3922    +  CDS            TurboID: mutant of the E. coli biotin ligase BioID engineered for improved catalytic efficiency (Branon et al., 2018)
   4148..4930    +  CDS            PCNA: PCNA_HUMAN - Experimental evidence at protein level: Swiss-Prot protein existence level 1. Auxiliary protein of DNA polymerase delta and is involved in the control of eukaryotic DNA replication by increasing the polymerase's processibility during elongation of the leading strand. Induces a robust stimulatory effect on the 3'-5' exonuclease and 3'- phosphodiesterase, but not apurinic-apyrimidinic (AP) endonuclease, APEX2 activities. Has to be loaded onto DNA in order to be able to stimulate APEX2. Plays a key role in DNA damage response (DDR) by being conveniently positioned at the replication
   5049..5511    +  misc_feature   IRES: internal ribosome entry site (IRES) of the encephalomyocarditis virus (EMCV)
   5531..6127    +  CDS            PuroR (fragment): puromycin N-acetyltransferase; pac from Streptomyces; confers resistance to puromycin
   6141..6729    +  misc_feature   WPRE: woodchuck hepatitis virus posttranscriptional regulatory element
   6746..7264    +  CDS            nef (fragment): NEF_HV1BR - Experimental evidence at protein level: Swiss-Prot protein existence level 1. Extracellular Nef protein targets CD4(+) T-lymphocytes for apoptosis by interacting with CXCR4 surface receptors (PubMed:14990729). From Human immunodeficiency virus type 1 group M subtype B (isolate BRU/LAI) (HIV-1).
   7312..7569    +  LTR            5' LTR (truncated): truncated 5' long terminal repeat (LTR) from HIV-1
   7721..7737    -  protein_bind   lac operator: The lac repressor binds to the lac operator to inhibit transcription in E. coli. This inhibition can be relieved by adding lactose or isopropyl-β-D-thiogalactopyranoside (IPTG). lac repressor encoded by lacI
   7745..7775    -  promoter       lac promoter: promoter for the E. coli lac operon
   7790..7811    -  protein_bind   CAP binding site: CAP binding activates transcription in the presence of cAMP. E. coli catabolite activator protein
   7824..7916    -  CDS            lacI (fragment): lac repressor; lacI; The lac repressor binds to the lac operator to inhibit transcription in E. coli. This inhibition can be relieved by adding lactose or isopropyl-β-D-thiogalactopyranoside (IPTG).
   8099..8687    -  rep_origin     ori: high-copy-number ColE1/pMB1/pBR322/pUC origin of replication
   8858..9718    -  CDS            AmpR: β-lactamase; bla; confers resistance to ampicillin, carbenicillin, and related antibiotics
   9719..9823    -  promoter       AmpR promoter: bla
   9871..10005   +  polyA_signal   SV40 poly(A) signal: SV40 polyadenylation signal
  10172..329     +  CDS            nef (fragment) (across the origin): NEF_HV1BR - Experimental evidence at protein level: Swiss-Prot protein existence level 1. Extracellular Nef protein targets CD4(+) T-lymphocytes for apoptosis by interacting with CXCR4 surface receptors (PubMed:14990729). From Human immunodeficiency virus type 1 group M subtype B (isolate BRU/LAI) (HIV-1).
