[The description below was written by a language model from this plasmid's Addgene catalogue record and pLannotate feature annotations shown in this document.]
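Description:
pLVX-NLS-HA-TurboID-PCNA is an HIV-1-based lentiviral expression plasmid of about 10.2 kb, built on the pLVX-IRES-PURO backbone for delivering a proximity-labelling version of human PCNA into mammalian cells. In bacteria it is maintained through a high-copy ColE1/pUC-type origin and selected with ampicillin via the β-lactamase gene. Remnants of a lac promoter/operator region sit in the plasmid backbone. The viral portion is flanked by two HIV-1 LTR sequences with adjoining nef-derived fragments. It carries the Ψ packaging signal with a partial gag sequence, the Rev response element for Rev-dependent nuclear export of the genomic RNA, and the cPPT/CTS element that aids nuclear import. A WPRE downstream of the cargo enhances transcript stability and expression. As a transfer vector it lacks the viral structural and enzymatic genes, so these must be supplied in trans to make particles.

The payload is driven by the CMV immediate-early enhancer and promoter. It encodes a fusion in which an SV40 large T antigen nuclear localization signal, an HA epitope (listed in the catalogue entry but not annotated in the feature table) and the engineered promiscuous biotin ligase TurboID are placed N-terminal to PCNA, the sliding clamp that acts at replication forks and in DNA damage responses. An EMCV IRES follows the fusion and allows puromycin N-acetyltransferase to be translated from the same transcript, so puromycin selection enriches for cells that express the bait. TurboID biotinylates proteins near the nuclear PCNA fusion, which allows neighbouring proteins to be captured and identified. The associated publication concerns D-type cyclins and DNA mismatch repair, consistent with use of the construct to map PCNA-proximal proteins.
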