Addgene plasmid #215076: pLVX-NLS-HA-TurboID-PCNA
Purpose: Expresses NLS-HA-TurboID-PCNA in mammalian cells from a lentiviral vector.
Depositing lab: Michele Pagano. Depositing organization: NYU Grossman School of Medicine. Publication: CDK-independent role of D-type cyclins in regulating DNA mismatch repair. Rona G, Miwatani-Minter B, Zhang Q, Goldberg HV, Kerzhnerman MA, Howard JB, Simoneschi D, Lane E, Hobbs JW, Sassani E, Wang AA, Keegan S, Laverty DJ, Piett CG, Pongor LS, Xu ML, Andrade J, Thomas A, Sicinski P, Askenazi M, Ueberheide B, Fenyo D, Nagel ZD, Pagano M. Mol Cell. 2024 Feb 29:S1097-2765(24)00129-1. doi: 10.1016/j.molcel.2024.02.010. PubMed 38458201.
Backbone
  Vector backbone: pLVX-IRES-PURO
  Backbone manufacturer: Takara Bio
  Vector type: Mammalian Expression, Lentiviral
  Selectable markers: Puromycin
Growth in bacteria
  Bacterial resistance: Ampicillin, 100 μg/mL
  Growth temperature: 37°C
  Growth strain: NEB Stable
  Copy number: High Copy
Gene/Insert
  Gene/Insert name: PCNA
  Species: H. sapiens (human)
  Entrez Gene: PCNA (a.k.a. ATLD2)
  Promoter: CMV
  Tag / fusion protein: NLS-HA-TurboID (N terminal on insert)
  Cloning method: Unknown
  Sequencing primers: 5′ CMV; 3′ IRES_REV
Terms and licenses: Academic/Nonprofit Terms; Industry Terms: Not Available to Industry
How to cite: pLVX-NLS-HA-TurboID-PCNA was a gift from Michele Pagano (Addgene plasmid # 215076 ; http://n2t.net/addgene:215076 ; RRID:Addgene_215076)
